>Addgene plasmid #250354 | pv6_MCPH1-TandemBRCT | addgene full sequence | sequence record 499648 | Addgene NGS Result
TCGCGCGTTTCGGTGATGACGGTGAAAACCTCTGACACATGCAGCTCCCGGAGACGGTCACAGCTTGTCT
GTAAGCGGATGCCGGGAGCAGACAAGCCCGTCAGGGCGCGTCAGCGGGTGTTGGCGGGTGTCGGGGCTGG
CTTAACTATGCGGCATCAGAGCAGATTGTACTGAGAGTGCACCATATGCGGTGTGAAATACCGCACAGAT
GCGTAAGGAGAAAATACCGCATCAGGCGCCATTCGCCATTCAGGCTGCGCAACTGTTGGGAAGGGCGATC
GGTGCGGGCCTCTTCGCTATTACGCCAGCTGGCGAAAGGGGGATGTGCTGCAAGGCGATTAAGTTGGGTA
ACGCCAGGGTTTTCCCAGTCACGACGTTGTAAAACGACGGCCAGTGAATTCTCGAGCCATAACTTCGTAT
AATGTATACTATACGAAGTTATATCGGACATTGATTATTGACTAGTTATTAATAGTAATCAATTACGGGG
TCATTAGTTCATAGCCCATATATGGAGTTCCGCGTTACATAACTTACGGTAAATGGCCCGCCTGGCTGAC
CGCCCAACGACCCCCGCCCATTGACGTCAATAATGACGTATGTTCCCATAGTAACGCCAATAGGGACTTT
CCATTGACGTCAATGGGTGGAGTATTTACGGTAAACTGCCCACTTGGCAGTACATCAAGTGTATCATATG
CCAAGTACGCCCCCTATTGACGTCAATGACGGTAAATGGCCCGCCTGGCATTATGCCCAGTACATGACCT
TATGGGACTTTCCTACTTGGCAGTACATCTACGTATTAGTCATCGCTATTACCATGGTCGAGGTGAGCCC
CACGTTCTGCTTCACTCTCCCCATCTCCCCCCCCTCCCCACCCCCAATTTTGTATTTATTTATTTTTTAA
TTATTTTGTGCAGCGATGGGGGCGGGGGGGGGGGGGGGGGGGGGCCCGGGGGGGGGGGGGGGGGGGGGGG
GGGGGGGGGGGGGGGGGGGGGGGGGGGGGGGGGGGGGCGCGAGGGGGGGGGGGGGGGGGGGGCTGGTTTT
TGTGGGGGGGGGGCGGGGTGGGGGGCGCCCCACAAATAAGAGGCGGCGGGGGGGGGGGGGGCGCGGGGGG
GGGGGGGGGCGGGGCGGGGGGGGGGGCGGGGCGGGGCGAGGCGGAGAGGGGCGGCGGCAGCCAATCAGAG
CGGCGCGCTCCGAAAGTTTCCTTTTATGGCGAGGCGGCGGCGGCGGCGGCCCTATAAAAAGCGAAGCGCG
CGGCGGGCGGGAGTCGCTGCGCGCTGCCTTCGCCCCGTGCCCCGCTCCGCCGCCGCCTCGCGCCGCCCGC
CCCGGCTCTGACTGACCGCGTTACTCCCACAGGTGAGCGGGCGGGACGGCCCTTCTCCTCCGGGCTGTAA
TTAGCGCTTGGTTTAATGACGGCTTGTTTCTTTTCTGTGGCTGCGTGAAAGCCTTGAGGGGCTCCGGGAG
GGCCCTTTGTGCGGGGGGAGCGGCTCGGGGGGTGCGTGCGTGTGTGTGTGCGTGGGGAGCGCCGCGTGCG
GCTCCGCGCTGCCCGGCGGCTGTGAGCGCTGCGGGCGCGGCGCGGGGCTTTGTGCGCTCCGCAGTGTGCG
CGAGGGGAGCGCGGCCGGGGGCGGTGCCCCGCGGTGCGGGGGGGGCTGCGAGGGGAACAAAGGCTGCGTG
CGGGGTGTGTGCGTGGGGGGGTGAGCAGGGGGTGTGGGCGCGTCGGTCGGGCTGCAACCCCCCCTGCACC
CCCCTCCCCGAGTTGCTGAGCACGGCCCGGCTTCGGGTGCGGGGCTCCGTACGGGGCGTGGCGCGGGGCT
CGCCGTGCCGGGCGGGGGGTGGCGGCAGGTGGGGGTGCCGGGCGGGGCGGGGCCGCCTCGGGCCGGGGAG
GGCTCGGGGGAGGGGCGCGGCGGCCCCCGGAGCGCCGGCGGCTGTCGAGGCGCGGCGAGCCGCAGCCATT
GCCTTTTATGGTAATCGTGCGAGAGGGCGCAGGGACTTCCTTTGTCCCAAATCTGTGCGGAGCCGAAATC
TGGGAGGCGCCGCCGCACCCCCTCTAGCGGGCGCGGGGCGAAGCGGTGCGGCGCCGGCAGGAAGGAAATG
GGCGGGGAGGGCCTTCGTGCGTCGCCGCGCCGCCGTCCCCTTCTCCCTCTCCAGCCTCGGGGCTGTCCGC
GGGGGGACGGCTGCCTTCGGGGGGGACGGGGCAGGGCGGGGTTCGGCTTCTGGCGTGTGACCGGCGGCTC
TAGAGCCTCTGCTAACCATGTTCATGCCTTCTTCTTTTTCCTACAGCTCCTGGGCAACGTGCTGGTTATT
GTGCTGTCTCATCATTTTGGCAAAGAATTCTAGCATGGCTGGTGGCCTGAATGACATCTTTGAGGCCCAG
AAGATCGAGTGGCATGAGAACCTGTACTTCCAGGGAGTCGACGAAGAGTCTGGTTCTGTTTCTGGTGGTG
ATAGACCTCAGCAGAAACCAAAGAAAAGTGAGAAAGAAGAAAAGCCAACGAGAACATTGGTCATGACAAG
CATGCCATCTGAGAAGCAGACCCTCATCATCCAGGTGGTGAGCACACTGAAAGGCTTTTCATTCGCACCC
GAGGTCTGCGAGACCACCACCCACGTGCTGGTAGGGAAGTCTGCCCGTACCCTGAACGTGCTGATGGGAA
TTGCCCGCGGCTGCTGGATTCTTTCTTACGAATGGGTACTGTTGTCTTTAGAGTTGGGCCACTGGATTTC
TGAGGAGCCTTTTGAACTCTCTGAAACCTTCCCTGCAGCTCCGATCTGCCGACTTGAACGCCATTTATCT
ACCCAGCAATACCAAGGAACCCTCTTTGCTAATCAGCCGAAGATGTTCATAGCGCCAGCCAGCAGCCCTC
CCAGAGCCAAACTGTGTGAACTGGTACTCCTGTGTGGTGGCCAAGTCAGCCCAGCCCCTCAGCTGGCCAG
CCTCATCATTGGTCCCTACAAGGGCAAGAAGAAAGCAAGGATCCAGTACCTGTCAGAGAAATGGGTCTTA
GATTCCATCACCCAACACAAGATCTGTGACTTTAACAACTACCAACTGCTACAGATCGGTGGCGGAGGCT
CTGGAGGTGGAGGCTCCGCACCCCCCAAAAAGAAACGCAAGGTTGGATACCGGGATCCACCGGTCGCCAC
CGTGAGCAAGGGCGAGGAGCTGTTCACCGGGGTGGTGCCCATCCTGGTCGAGCTGGACGGCGACGTAAAC
GGCCACAAGTTCAGCGTGTCCGGCGAGGGCGAGGGCGATGCCACCTACGGCAAGCTGACCCTGAAGTTCA
TCTGCACCACCGGCAAGCTGCCCGTGCCCTGGCCCACCCTCGTGACCACCCTGACCTACGGCGTGCAGTG
CTTCAGCCGCTACCCCGACCACATGAAGCAGCACGACTTCTTCAAGTCCGCCATGCCCGAAGGCTACGTC
CAGGAGCGCACCATCTTCTTCAAGGACGACGGCAACTACAAGACCCGCGCCGAGGTGAAGTTCGAGGGCG
ACACCCTGGTGAACCGCATCGAGCTGAAGGGCATCGACTTCAAGGAGGACGGCAACATCCTGGGGCACAA
GCTGGAGTACAACTACAACAGCCACAACGTCTATATCATGGCCGACAAGCAGAAGAACGGCATCAAGGTG
AACTTCAAGATCCGCCACAACATCGAGGACGGCAGCGTGCAGCTCGCCGACCACTACCAGCAGAACACCC
CCATCGGCGACGGCCCCGTGCTGCTGCCCGACAACCACTACCTGAGCACCCAGTCCGCCCTGAGCAAAGA
CCCCAACGAGAAGCGCGATCACATGGTCCTGCTGGAGTTCGTGACCGCCGCCGGGATCACTCTCGGCATG
GACGAGCTGTACAAGTAAAGCGAGCTCGACAGATCTAGGAGCGGTTAACGAGGTAGCGGCCGCCGAAGCC
GCTTGGAATAAGGCCGGTGTGCGTTTGTCTATATGTTATTTTCCACCATATTGCCGTCTTTTGGCAATGT
GAGGGCCCGGAAACCTGGCCCTGTCTTCTTGACGAGCATTCCTAGGGGTCTTTCCCCTCTCGCCAAAGGA
ATGCAAGGTCTGTTGAATGTCGTGAAGGAAGCAGTTCCTCTGGAAGCTTCTTGAAGACAAACAACGTCTG
TAGCGACCCTTTGCAGGCAGCGGAACCCCCCACCTGGCGACAGGTGCCTCTGCGGCCAAAAGCCACGTGT
ATAAGATACACCTGCAAAGGCGGCACAACCCCAGTGCCACGTTGTGAGTTGGATAGTTGTGGAAAGAGTC
AAATGGCTCTCCTCAAGCGTATTCAACAAGGGGCTGAAGGATGCCCAGAAGGTACCCCATTGTATGGGAT
CTGATCTGGGGCCTCGGTGCACATGCTTTACATGTGTTTAGTCGAGGTTAAAAAAACGTCTAGGCCCCCC
GAACCACGGGGACGTGGTTTTCCTTTGAAAAACACGATGATAATATGGCCACAACCATGACCGAGTACAA
GCCCACGGTGCGCCTCGCCACCCGCGACGACGTCCCCAGGGCCGTACGCACCCTCGCCGCCGCGTTCGCC
GACTACCCCGCCACGCGCCACACCGTCGATCCGGACCGCCACATCGAGCGGGTCACCGAGCTGCAAGAAC
TCTTCCTCACGCGCGTCGGGCTCGACATCGGCAAGGTGTGGGTCGCGGACGACGGCGCCGCGGTGGCGGT
CTGGACCACGCCGGAGAGCGTCGAAGCGGGGGCGGTGTTCGCCGAGATCGGCCCGCGCATGGCCGAGTTG
AGCGGTTCCCGGCTGGCCGCGCAGCAACAGATGGAAGGCCTCCTGGCGCCGCACCGGCCCAAGGAGCCCG
CGTGGTTCCTGGCCACCGTCGGCGTCTCGCCCGACCACCAGGGCAAGGGTCTGGGCAGCGCCGTCGTGCT
CCCCGGAGTGGAGGCGGCCGAGCGCGCCGGGGTGCCCGCCTTCCTGGAGACCTCCGCGCCCCGCAACCTC
CCCTTCTACGAGCGGCTCGGCTTCACCGTCACCGCCGACGTCGAGGTGCCCGAAGGACCGCGCACCTGGT
GCATGACCCGCAAGCCCGGTGCCTGACGCCCGCCCCACGACCCGCAGCGCCCGACCGAAAGGAGCGCAGT
GCTACGAGATTTCGATTCCACCGCCGCCTTCTATGAAAGGTTGGGCTTCGGAATCGTTTTCCGGGACGCC
GGCTGGATGATCCTCCAGCGCGGGGATCTCATGCTGGAGTTCTTCGCCCACCCCAACTTGTTTATTGCAG
CTTATAATGGTTACAAATAAAGCAATAGCATCACAAATTTCACAAATAAAGCATTTTTTTCACTGCATTC
TAGTTGTGGTTTGTCCAAACTCATCAATGTATCTTATCATGTCTGTATACCGTGGATCCGGCCGGCCCCA
TAACTTCGTATAGTATACATTATACGAAGTTATCCCCTGCAGGCATGCAAGCTTGGCGTAATCATGGTCA
TAGCTGTTTCCTGTGTGAAATTGTTATCCGCTCACAATTCCACACAACATACGAGCCGGAAGCATAAAGT
GTAAAGCCTGGGGTGCCTAATGAGTGAGCTAACTCACATTAATTGCGTTGCGCTCACTGCCCGCTTTCCA
GTCGGGAAACCTGTCGTGCCAGCTGCATTAATGAATCGGCCAACGCGCGGGGAGAGGCGGTTTGCGTATT
GGGCGCTCTTCCGCTTCCTCGCTCACTGACTCGCTGCGCTCGGTCGTTCGGCTGCGGCGAGCGGTATCAG
CTCACTCAAAGGCGGTAATACGGTTATCCACAGAATCAGGGGATAACGCAGGAAAGAACATGTGAGCAAA
AGGCCAGCAAAAGGCCAGGAACCGTAAAAAGGCCGCGTTGCTGGCGTTTTTCCATAGGCTCCGCCCCCCT
GACGAGCATCACAAAAATCGACGCTCAAGTCAGAGGTGGCGAAACCCGACAGGACTATAAAGATACCAGG
CGTTTCCCCCTGGAAGCTCCCTCGTGCGCTCTCCTGTTCCGACCCTGCCGCTTACCGGATACCTGTCCGC
CTTTCTCCCTTCGGGAAGCGTGGCGCTTTCTCATAGCTCACGCTGTAGGTATCTCAGTTCGGTGTAGGTC
GTTCGCTCCAAGCTGGGCTGTGTGCACGAACCCCCCGTTCAGCCCGACCGCTGCGCCTTATCCGGTAACT
ATCGTCTTGAGTCCAACCCGGTAAGACACGACTTATCGCCACTGGCAGCAGCCACTGGTAACAGGATTAG
CAGAGCGAGGTATGTAGGCGGTGCTACAGAGTTCTTGAAGTGGTGGCCTAACTACGGCTACACTAGAAGA
ACAGTATTTGGTATCTGCGCTCTGCTGAAGCCAGTTACCTTCGGAAAAAGAGTTGGTAGCTCTTGATCCG
GCAAACAAACCACCGCTGGTAGCGGTGGTTTTTTTGTTTGCAAGCAGCAGATTACGCGCAGAAAAAAAGG
ATCTCAAGAAGATCCTTTGATCTTTTCTACGGGGTCTGACGCTCAGTGGAACGAAAACTCACGTTAAGGG
ATTTTGGTCATGAGATTATCAAAAAGGATCTTCACCTAGATCCTTTTAAATTAAAAATGAAGTTTTAAAT
CAATCTAAAGTATATATGAGTAAACTTGGTCTGACAGTTACCAATGCTTAATCAGTGAGGCACCTATCTC
AGCGATCTGTCTATTTCGTTCATCCATAGTTGCCTGACTCCCCGTCGTGTAGATAACTACGATACGGGAG
GGCTTACCATCTGGCCCCAGTGCTGCAATGATACCGCGAGACCCACGCTCACCGGCTCCAGATTTATCAG
CAATAAACCAGCCAGCCGGAAGGGCCGAGCGCAGAAGTGGTCCTGCAACTTTATCCGCCTCCATCCAGTC
TATTAATTGTTGCCGGGAAGCTAGAGTAAGTAGTTCGCCAGTTAATAGTTTGCGCAACGTTGTTGCCATT
GCTACAGGCATCGTGGTGTCACGCTCGTCGTTTGGTATGGCTTCATTCAGCTCCGGTTCCCAACGATCAA
GGCGAGTTACATGATCCCCCATGTTGTGCAAAAAAGCGGTTAGCTCCTTCGGTCCTCCGATCGTTGTCAG
AAGTAAGTTGGCCGCAGTGTTATCACTCATGGTTATGGCAGCACTGCATAATTCTCTTACTGTCATGCCA
TCCGTAAGATGCTTTTCTGTGACTGGTGAGTACTCAACCAAGTCATTCTGAGAATAGTGTATGCGGCGAC
CGAGTTGCTCTTGCCCGGCGTCAATACGGGATAATACCGCGCCACATAGCAGAACTTTAAAAGTGCTCAT
CATTGGAAAACGTTCTTCGGGGCGAAAACTCTCAAGGATCTTACCGCTGTTGAGATCCAGTTCGATGTAA
CCCACTCGTGCACCCAACTGATCTTCAGCATCTTTTACTTTCACCAGCGTTTCTGGGTGAGCAAAAACAG
GAAGGCAAAATGCCGCAAAAAAGGGAATAAGGGCGACACGGAAATGTTGAATACTCATACTCTTCCTTTT
TCAATATTATTGAAGCATTTATCAGGGTTATTGTCTCATGAGCGGATACATATTTGAATGTATTTAGAAA
AATAAACAAATAGGGGTTCCGCGCACATTTCCCCGAAAAGTGCCACCTGACGTCTAAGAAACCATTATTA
TCATGACATTAACCTATAAAAATAGGCGTATCACGAGGCCCTTTCGTC
Features (pLannotate 1.2.2; 27 found; start..end, strand, type, name):
    137..236     +  misc_feature   bom (fragment): basis of mobility region from pBR322
    242..399     -  CDS            lacZα (fragment): LacZα fragment of β-galactosidase; lacZ fragment
    409..442     -  protein_bind   loxP511: Cre-mediated recombination occurs in the 8-bp core sequence (GTATACAT). loxP511 sites are compatible with each other, but incompatible with wild-type loxP sites. Cre recombinase
    447..826     +  enhancer       CMV enhancer: human cytomegalovirus immediate early enhancer
    828..955     +  promoter       chicken β-actin promoter (fragment): contains a 21-bp deletion relative to the standard chicken β-actin promoter
    958..979     +  promoter       chicken β-actin promoter (fragment): No description available
    996..1021    +  promoter       chicken β-actin promoter (fragment): No description available
   1023..1043    +  promoter       chicken β-actin promoter (fragment): contains a 21-bp deletion relative to the standard chicken β-actin promoter
   1119..1269    +  promoter       chicken β-actin promoter (fragment): contains a 21-bp deletion relative to the standard chicken β-actin promoter
   1270..2286    +  intron         chimeric intron: chimera between introns from chicken β-actin and rabbit β-globin
   2284..2340    +  CDS            HBB (fragment): HBB_LEPEU - Experimental evidence at protein level: Swiss-Prot protein existence level 1. Involved in oxygen transport from the lung to the various peripheral tissues. From Lepus europaeus (European hare).
   2420..3064    +  CDS            Mcph1 (fragment): MCPH1_MOUSE - Experimental evidence at protein level: Swiss-Prot protein existence level 1. Implicated in chromosome condensation and DNA damage induced cellular responses. May play a role in neurogenesis and regulation of the size of the cerebral cortex (By similarity). From Mus musculus (Mouse).
   3152..3868    +  CDS            EGFP: the original enhanced GFP (Yang et al., 1996) mammalian codon-optimized
   3991..4453    +  misc_feature   IRES: internal ribosome entry site (IRES) of the encephalomyocarditis virus (EMCV)
   4467..5066    +  CDS            PuroR: puromycin N-acetyltransferase; pac from Streptomyces alboniger; confers resistance to puromycin
   5115..5240    +  CDS            ble (fragment): BLE_KLEPN - Experimental evidence at protein level: Swiss-Prot protein existence level 1. Binding protein with a strong affinity to the bleomycin family of antibiotics. Binds to CL990; an antimitotic-antibiotic compound. From Klebsiella pneumoniae.
   5235..5356    +  polyA_signal   SV40 poly(A) signal: SV40 polyadenylation signal
   5390..5423    +  protein_bind   loxP511: Cre-mediated recombination occurs in the 8-bp core sequence (GTATACAT). loxP511 sites are compatible with each other, but incompatible with wild-type loxP sites. Cre recombinase
   5426..5444    +  misc_feature   MCS (fragment): pUC18/19 multiple cloning site
   5481..5497    -  protein_bind   lac operator: The lac repressor binds to the lac operator to inhibit transcription in E. coli. This inhibition can be relieved by adding lactose or isopropyl-β-D-thiogalactopyranoside (IPTG). lac repressor encoded by lacI
   5505..5535    -  promoter       lac promoter: promoter for the E. coli lac operon
   5550..5571    -  protein_bind   CAP binding site: CAP binding activates transcription in the presence of cAMP. E. coli catabolite activator protein
   5584..5676    -  CDS            lacI (fragment): lac repressor; lacI; The lac repressor binds to the lac operator to inhibit transcription in E. coli. This inhibition can be relieved by adding lactose or isopropyl-β-D-thiogalactopyranoside (IPTG).
   5859..6447    -  rep_origin     ori: high-copy-number ColE1/pMB1/pBR322/pUC origin of replication
   6618..7478    -  CDS            AmpR: β-lactamase; bla; confers resistance to ampicillin, carbenicillin, and related antibiotics
   7479..7583    -  promoter       AmpR promoter: bla
   7678..35      +  CDS            rop (fragment) (across the origin): Rop protein, which maintains plasmids at low copy number; rop
