[The description below was written by a language model from this plasmid's Addgene catalogue record and pLannotate feature annotations shown in this document.]
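Description:
pv6_MCPH1-TandemBRCT is a 7.7 kb mammalian expression plasmid built on the parbit_v6 backbone. It encodes a fluorescent "chromatin reader" probe for detecting γH2AX at sites of DNA damage. It is propagated in E. coli through a high-copy ColE1/pUC-type origin and an ampicillin resistance gene. Remnants of pUC-style lacZα, lac promoter/operator and pBR322 bom/rop sequences flank the cassette.

Expression is driven by the CAGGS promoter, annotated here as the CMV enhancer, chicken β-actin promoter fragments and the chimeric β-actin/β-globin intron, which gives strong constitutive transcription in many mammalian cell types. The open reading frame carries the tandem BRCT domain of mouse MCPH1, a phosphopeptide-binding module. According to the catalogue entry, a biotinylation tag and a TEV protease cleavage site precede it, and a nuclear localisation signal and EGFP follow it. The small tags and the NLS are not individually annotated in the feature table, but the Mcph1 fragment and EGFP are. Downstream, an EMCV IRES links a puromycin N-acetyltransferase gene to the same transcript, so puromycin selection enriches for cells expressing the probe. An SV40 polyadenylation signal terminates the unit.

The whole expression cassette is bracketed by two loxP511 sites in opposite orientations. This arrangement is compatible with Cre-mediated cassette exchange into a matching genomic landing site, although the record does not state this use. The stated application is live imaging of damaged chromatin through accumulation of the EGFP-tagged reader at γH2AX. The biotin tag could in principle also support affinity capture.
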