Addgene plasmid #250354: pv6_MCPH1-TandemBRCT
Purpose: Expresses tandem BRCT domain from MCPH1 fused to eGFP. Can be used to detect yH2AX at DNA damage sites.
Depositing lab: Tuncay Baubec. Depositing organization: Utrecht University. Publication: Engineered chromatin readers track damaged chromatin dynamics in live cells and animals. da Silva RC, Eleftheriou K, Recchia DC, Portegijs V, Ten Bulte D, Kupfer N, Vroegindeweij-de Wagenaar NP, Vergara X, Ouchene A, van den Heuvel S, Baubec T. Nat Commun. 2025 Nov 20;16(1):10127. doi: 10.1038/s41467-025-65706-y. PubMed 41266351.
Backbone
  Vector backbone: parbit_v6
  Vector type: Mammalian Expression
  Selectable markers: Puromycin
Growth in bacteria
  Bacterial resistance: Ampicillin, 100 μg/mL
  Growth temperature: 37°C
  Growth strain: DH5alpha
  Copy number: Unknown
Gene/Insert
  Gene/Insert name: MCPH1 tandem BRCT
  Species: M. musculus (mouse)
  Promoter: CAGGS
  Tag / fusion protein: biotintag, TEV cleavage (N terminal on insert); NLS, eGFP (C terminal on insert)
  Cloning method: Gibson Cloning
  Sequencing primers: 5′ TTGAGGCCCAGAAGATCGAGTG
Terms and licenses: Academic/Nonprofit Terms; Industry Terms: Not Available to Industry
How to cite: pv6_MCPH1-TandemBRCT was a gift from Tuncay Baubec (Addgene plasmid # 250354 ; http://n2t.net/addgene:250354 ; RRID:Addgene_250354)
